Addgene plasmid #188486: rtTA-sg-CMV162
Purpose: gRNA plasmid with neomycin resistance expressing a single guide RNA targeting cytomegaloviral promoter site 162.
Depositing lab: Indeever Madireddy & Johan Sosa. Depositing organization: BioCurious. Publication: Stably Integrating an Inducible CRISPR-Cas9 to Protect Against Viral Infections in Vitro. Madireddy I, Pierson Smela M. MicroPubl Biol. 2022 Jun 16;2022. doi: 10.17912/micropub.biology.000590. eCollection 2022. PubMed 35789697.
Backbone
  Vector backbone: PB_rtTA_BsmBI
  Backbone manufacturer: System Biosciences
  Backbone size w/o insert (bp): 8652
  Vector type: Mammalian Expression, CRISPR
  Selectable markers: Neomycin (select with G418)
Growth in bacteria
  Bacterial resistance: Ampicillin, 100 μg/mL
  Growth temperature: 30°C
  Growth strain: DH5alpha
  Copy number: High Copy
Gene/Insert
  Gene/Insert name: CMV promoter sgRNA (alt name: Cytomegalovirus promoter single guide RNA)
  gRNA/shRNA sequence: gccccattgacgcaaatggg
  Species: Synthetic
  Insert size (bp): 20
  Mutation: None
  Promoter: U6
  Cloning method: Restriction Enzyme; 5′ cloning site BsmBI (destroyed during cloning); 3′ cloning site BsmBI (destroyed during cloning)
  Sequencing primers: 5′ GAG GGC CTA TTT CCC ATG ATT
Terms and licenses: Academic/Nonprofit Terms; Industry Terms: Not Available to Industry
Depositor comments: This plasmid was cloned with the one step BsmBI restriction enzyme cloning method. Please note that gRNA sequences that do not start with a G, need a G added to the sequence before cloning for U6 promoter transcription.
How to cite: rtTA-sg-CMV162 was a gift from Indeever Madireddy & Johan Sosa (Addgene plasmid # 188486 ; http://n2t.net/addgene:188486 ; RRID:Addgene_188486)
