[The description below was written by a language model from this plasmid's Addgene catalogue record and pLannotate feature annotations shown in this document.]
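Description:
rtTA-sg-CMV162 is a mammalian CRISPR guide-RNA plasmid built on the PB_rtTA_BsmBI backbone, about 8.7 kb in the sequenced record. It is maintained in E. coli through a high-copy ColE1/pUC-type origin with ampicillin selection (AmpR under its own bla promoter). It also retains an f1 origin and remnants of the lac region (lac promoter/operator, lacZα and lacI fragments). The "PB" prefix suggests a piggyBac transposon vector, consistent with the stable-integration theme of the associated publication, but the feature table does not annotate transposon terminal repeats. Short matches to the phage lambda portal protein B appear to be incidental or stuffer sequence rather than functional parts.

The payload consists of two units. A human U6 RNA polymerase III promoter drives a 20-nt spacer fused to the Streptococcus pyogenes Cas9 gRNA scaffold. The spacer was inserted by one-step BsmBI cloning, which destroyed both sites. It targets a site, designated 162, in the cytomegalovirus promoter, which explains why the annotation software labels this roughly 20-bp stretch as a "CMVd1 promoter fragment": it is the guide itself, not a functional promoter. Downstream, a human UbC promoter drives the reverse tetracycline transactivator (rtTA3 with VP16-derived activation repeats). This is followed by an EMCV IRES and NeoR, so that transactivator expression and G418 resistance come from one transcript, which ends at an SV40 poly(A) signal after a small WPRE fragment.

The plasmid encodes no Cas9. It supplies the guide and the doxycycline-responsive transactivator, presumably to be paired with a separate Tet-inducible Cas9 construct. According to the record, the intended use is an inducible CRISPR-Cas9 system stably integrated into cultured cells to protect against viral infection.
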