Features (pLannotate 1.2.2; 22 found; start..end, strand, type, name):
     72..312     +  promoter       U6 promoter: RNA polymerase III promoter for human U6 snRNA
    319..340     +  promoter       CMVd1 promoter (fragment): truncated human cytomegalovirus (CMV) immediate early promoter that yields slightly reduced expression relative to the full-length promoter
    341..416     +  misc_RNA       gRNA scaffold: guide RNA scaffold for the Streptococcus pyogenes CRISPR/Cas9 system
    447..1658    +  promoter       UbC promoter: human ubiquitin C promoter
   1717..2414    +  CDS            rtTA3 (fragment): reverse tetracycline transactivator 3 activates expression from Tet-responsive promoters in the presence of doxycycline
   2344..2454    +  CDS            VP48: 3 tandem repeats of the minimal activation domain of herpes simplex virus VP16 (Cheng et al., 2013)
   2610..3072    +  misc_feature   IRES: internal ribosome entry site (IRES) of the encephalomyocarditis virus (EMCV)
   3088..3882    +  CDS            NeoR/KanR: aminoglycoside phosphotransferase from Tn5; aph(3')-II (or nptII); confers resistance to neomycin, kanamycin, and G418 (Geneticin®)
   3884..3911    +  misc_feature   WPRE (fragment): woodchuck hepatitis virus posttranscriptional regulatory element
   3924..4045    +  polyA_signal   SV40 poly(A) signal: SV40 polyadenylation signal
   4063..4155    +  ncRNA          G-CSF SLDE: Accession: RF00183 - G-CSF factor stem-loop destabilising element (SLDE)
   4852..5319    +  CDS            B (fragment): PORTL_LAMBD - Experimental evidence at protein level: Swiss-Prot protein existence level 1. Forms the portal vertex of the capsid (PubMed:6228056, PubMed:6232391). This portal plays critical roles in head assembly, genome packaging, neck/tail attachment, and genome ejection (Probable). The portal protein multimerizes as a single ring-shaped homododecamer arranged around a central channel (PubMed:6232391). Binds to the terminase subunits to form the packaging machine (PubMed:7799432). From Escherichia phage lambda (Bacteriophage lambda).
   5357..5373    -  protein_bind   lac operator: The lac repressor binds to the lac operator to inhibit transcription in E. coli. This inhibition can be relieved by adding lactose or isopropyl-β-D-thiogalactopyranoside (IPTG). lac repressor encoded by lacI
   5381..5411    -  promoter       lac promoter: promoter for the E. coli lac operon
   5426..5447    -  protein_bind   CAP binding site: CAP binding activates transcription in the presence of cAMP. E. coli catabolite activator protein
   5460..5552    -  CDS            lacI (fragment): lac repressor; lacI; The lac repressor binds to the lac operator to inhibit transcription in E. coli. This inhibition can be relieved by adding lactose or isopropyl-β-D-thiogalactopyranoside (IPTG).
   5735..6323    -  rep_origin     ori: high-copy-number ColE1/pMB1/pBR322/pUC origin of replication
   6494..7354    -  CDS            AmpR: β-lactamase; bla; confers resistance to ampicillin, carbenicillin, and related antibiotics
   7355..7459    -  promoter       AmpR promoter: bla
   7512..7940    -  rep_origin     f1 ori (sequence partly withheld): f1 bacteriophage origin of replication; arrow indicates direction of (+) strand synthesis
   7945..8100    -  CDS            lacZα (fragment): LacZα fragment of β-galactosidase; lacZ fragment
   8102..8221    +  CDS            B (fragment): PORTL_LAMBD - Experimental evidence at protein level: Swiss-Prot protein existence level 1. Forms the portal vertex of the capsid (PubMed:6228056, PubMed:6232391). This portal plays critical roles in head assembly, genome packaging, neck/tail attachment, and genome ejection (Probable). The portal protein multimerizes as a single ring-shaped homododecamer arranged around a central channel (PubMed:6232391). Binds to the terminase subunits to form the packaging machine (PubMed:7799432). From Escherichia phage lambda (Bacteriophage lambda).
>Addgene plasmid #188486 | rtTA-sg-CMV162 | addgene full sequence | sequence record 369582 | Addgene NGS Result
GCTCTTTGAGCCTGCAGACACCTGGGGGGATACGGGGAAAAGGCCTCCACGGCCCCATAAAGATGGTTAA
TGAGGGCCTATTTCCCATGATTCCTTCATATTTGCATATACGATACAAGGCTGTTAGAGAGATAATTGGA
ATTAATTTGACTGTAAACACAAAGATATTAGTACAAAATACGTGACGTAGAAAGTAATAATTTCTTGGGT
AGTTTGCAGTTTTAAAATTATGTTTTAAAATGGACTATCATATGCTTATCGTAACTTGAAAGTATTTCGA
TTTCTTGGCTTTATATATCTTGTGGAAAGGACGAAACACCGCCCCATTGACGCAAATGGGGTTTTAGAGC
TAGAAATAGCAAGTTAAAATAAGGCTAGTCCGTTATCAACTTGAAAAAGTGGCACCGAGTCGGTGCTTTT
TTTCCGCATTAACCCACCCAAGATCTGGCCTCCGCGCCGGGTTTTGGCGCCTCCCGCGGGCGCCCCCCTC
CTCACGGCGAGCGCTGCCACGTCAGACGAAGGGCGCAGCGAGCGTCCTGATCCTTCCGCCCGGACGCTCA
GGACAGCGGCCCGCTGCTCATAAGACTCGGCCTTAGAACCCCAGTATCAGCAGAAGGACATTTTAGGACG
GGACTTGGGTGACTCTAGGGCACTGGTTTTCTTTCCAGAGAGCGGAACAGGCGAGGAAAAGTAGTCCCTT
CTCGGCGATTCTGCGGAGGGATCTCCGTGGGGCGGTGAACGCCGATGATTATATAAGGACGCGCCGGGTG
TGGCACAGCTAGTTCCGTCGCAGCCGGGATTTGGGTCGCGGTTCTTGTTTGTGGATCGCTGTGATCGTCA
CTTGGTGAGTAGCGGGCTGCTGGGCTGGCCGGGGCTTTCGTGGCCGCCGGGCCGCTCGGTGGGACGGAAG
CGTGTGGAGAGACCGCCAAGGGCTGTAGTCTGGGTCCGCGAGCAAGGTTGCCCTGAACTGGGGGTTGGGG
GGAGCGCAGCAAAATGGCGGCTGTTCCCGAGTCTTGAATGGAAGACGCTTGTGAGGCGGGCTGTGAGGTC
GTTGAAACAAGGTGGGGGGCATGGTGGGCGGCAAGAACCCAAGGTCTTGAGGCCTTCGCTAATGCGGGAA
AGCTCTTATTCGGGTGAGATGGGCTGGGGCACCATCTGGGGACCCTGACGTGAAGTTTGTCACTGACTGG
AGAACTCGGTTTGTCGTCTGTTGCGGGGGCGGCAGTTATGGCGGTGCCGTTGGGCAGTGCACCCGTACCT
TTGGGAGCGCGCGCCCTCGTCGTGTCGTGACGTCACCCGTTCTGTTGGCTTATAATGCAGGGTGGGGCCA
CCTGCCGGTAGGTGTGCGGTAGGCTTTTCTCCGTCGCAGGACGCAGGGTTCGGGCCTAGGGTAGGCTCTC
CTGAATCGACAGGCGCCGGACCTCTGGTGAGGGGAGGGATAAGTGAGGCGTCAGTTTCTTTGGTCGGTTT
TATGTACCTATCTTCTTAAGTAGCTGAAGCTCCGGTTTTGAACTATGCGCTCGGGGTTGGCGAGTGTGTT
TTGTGAAGTTTTTTAGGCACCTTTTGAAATGTAATCATTTGGGTCAATATGTAATTTTCAGTGTTAGACT
AGTAAATTGTCCGCTAAATTCTGGCCGTTTTTGGCTTTTTTGTTAGACGAAGCTTGGTACCGAGCTCGGA
TCTCCACCCCGTACCGGTCCTGCAGTCGAATTCACCATGTCTAGACTGGACAAGAGCAAAGTCATAAACG
GAGCTCTGGAATTACTCAATGGTGTCGGTATCGAAGGCCTGACGACAAGGAAACTCGCTCAAAAGCTGGG
AGTTGAGCAGCCTACCCTGTACTGGCACGTGAAGAACAAGCGGGCCCTGCTCGATGCCCTGCCAATCGAG
ATGCTGGACAGGCATCATACCCACTTCTGCCCCCTGGAAGGCGAGTCATGGCAAGACTTTCTGCGGAACA
ACGCCAAGTCATACCGCTGTGCTCTCCTCTCACATCGCGACGGGGCTAAAGTGCATCTCGGCACCCGCCC
AACAGAGAAACAGTACGAAACCCTGGAAAATCAGCTCGCGTTCCTGTGTCAGCAAGGCTTCTCCCTGGAG
AACGCACTGTACGCTCTGTCCGCCGTGGGCCACTTTACACTGGGCTGCGTATTGGAGGAACAGGAGCATC
AAGTAGCAAAAGAGGAAAGAGAGACACCTACCACCGATTCTATGCCCCCACTTCTGAGACAAGCAATTGA
GCTGTTCGACCGGCAGGGAGCCGAACCTGCCTTCCTTTTCGGCCTGGAACTAATCATATGTGGCCTGGAG
AAACAGCTAAAGTGCGAAAGCGGCGGGCCGACCGACGCCCTTGACGATTTTGACTTAGACATGCTCCCAG
CCGATGCCCTTGACGACTTTGACCTTGATATGCTGCCTGCTGACGCTCTTGACGATTTTGACCTTGACAT
GCTCCCCGGGTAACTAAGTAAGGATCCGCGGCCGCACTAGAGGAATTCCGCCCCTCTCCCCCCCCCCCCT
AACGTTACTGGCCGAAGCCGCTTGGAATAAGGCCGGTGTGCGTTTGTCTATATGTTATTTTCCACCATAT
TGCCGTCTTTTGGCAATGTGAGGGCCCGGAAACCTGGCCCTGTCTTCTTGACGAGCATTCCTAGGGGTCT
TTCCCCTCTCGCCAAAGGAATGCAAGGTCTGTTGAATGTCGTGAAGGAAGCAGTTCCTCTGGAAGCTTCT
TGAAGACAAACAACGTCTGTAGCGACCCTTTGCAGGCAGCGGAACCCCCCACCTGGCGACAGGTGCCTCT
GCGGCCAAAAGCCACGTGTATAAGATACACCTGCAAAGGCGGCACAACCCCAGTGCCACGTTGTGAGTTG
GATAGTTGTGGAAAGAGTCAAATGGCTCTCCTCAAGCGTATTCAACAAGGGGCTGAAGGATGCCCAGAAG
GTACCCCATTGTATGGGATCTGATCTGGGGCCTCGGTGCACATGCTTTACATGTGTTTAGTCGAGGTTAA
AAAAACGTCTAGGCCCCCCGAACCACGGGGACGTGGTTTTCCTTTGAAAAACACGATGATAAGCTTACCG
GTCCACCATGATTGAACAAGATGGATTGCACGCAGGTTCTCCGGCCGCTTGGGTGGAGAGGCTATTCGGC
TATGACTGGGCACAACAGACAATCGGCTGCTCTGATGCCGCCGTGTTCCGGCTGTCAGCGCAGGGGCGCC
CGGTTCTTTTTGTCAAGACCGACCTGTCCGGTGCCCTGAATGAACTGCAAGACGAGGCAGCGCGGCTATC
GTGGCTGGCCACGACGGGCGTTCCTTGCGCAGCTGTGCTCGACGTTGTCACTGAAGCGGGAAGGGACTGG
CTGCTATTGGGCGAAGTGCCGGGGCAGGATCTCCTGTCATCTCACCTTGCTCCTGCCGAGAAAGTATCCA
TCATGGCTGATGCAATGCGGCGGCTGCATACGCTTGATCCGGCTACCTGCCCATTCGACCACCAAGCGAA
ACATCGCATCGAGCGAGCACGTACTCGGATGGAAGCCGGTCTTGTCGATCAGGATGATCTGGACGAAGAG
CATCAGGGGCTCGCGCCAGCCGAACTGTTCGCCAGGCTCAAGGCGAGCATGCCCGACGGCGAGGATCTCG
TCGTGACCCATGGCGATGCCTGCTTGCCGAATATCATGGTGGAAAATGGCCGCTTTTCTGGATTCATCGA
CTGTGGCCGGCTGGGTGTGGCGGACCGCTATCAGGACATAGCGTTGGCTACCCGTGATATTGCTGAAGAG
CTTGGCGGCGAATGGGCTGACCGCTTCCTCGTGCTTTACGGTATCGCCGCTCCCGATTCGCAGCGCATCG
CCTTCTATCGCCTTCTTGACGAGTTCTTCTGACAATCAACCTCTGGATTACAAAATTTGTGGTTAACTAA
CTAAACTTGTTTATTGCAGCTTATAATGGTTACAAATAAAGCAATAGCATCACAAATTTCACAAATAAAG
CATTTTTTTCACTGCATTCTAGTTGTGGTTTGTCCAAACTCATCAATGTATCTTATCATGTCTGGAATTG
ACTCAAATGATGTCAATTAGTCTATCAGAAGCTCATCTGGTCTCCCTTCCGGGGGACAAGACATCCCTGT
TTAATATTTAAACAGCAGTGTTCCCAAACTGGGTTCTTATATCCCTTGCTCTGGTCAACCAGGTTGCAGG
GTTTCCTGTCCTCACAGGAACGAAGTCCCTAAAGAAACAGTGGCAGCCAGGTTTAGCCCCGGAATTGACT
GGATTCCTTTTTTAGGGCCCATTGGTATGGCTTTTTCCCCGTATCCCCCCAGGTGTCTGCAGGCTCAAAG
AGCAGCGAGAAGCGTTCAGAGGAAAGCGATCCCGTGCCACCTTCCCCGTGCCCGGGCTGTCCCCGCACGC
TGCCGGCTCGGGGATGCGGGGGGAGCGCCGGACCGGAGCGGAGCCCCGGGCGGCTCGCTGCTGCCCCCTA
GCGGGGGAGGGACGTAATTACATCCCTGGGGGCTTTGGGGGGGGGCTGTCCCTGATATCTATAACAAGAA
AATATATATATAATAAGTTATCACGTAAGTAGAACATGAAATAACAATATAATTATCGTATGAGTTAAAT
CTTAAAAGTCACGTAAAAGATAATCATGCGTCATTTTGACTCACGCGGTCGTTATAGTTCAAAATCAGTG
ACACTTACCGCATTGACAAGCACGCCTCACGGGAGCTCCAAGCGGCGACTGAGATGTCCTAAATGCACAG
CGACGGATTCGCGCTATTTAGAAAGAGAGAGCAATATTTCAAGAATGCATGCGTCAATTTTACGCAGACT
ATCTTTCTAGGGTTAATCTAGCTGCATCAGGATCATATCGTCGGGTCTTTTTTCCGGCTCAGTCATCGCC
CAAGCTGGCGCTATCTGGGCATCGGGGAGGAAGAAGCCCGTGCCTTTTCCCGCGAGGTTGAAGCGGCATG
GAAAGAGTTTGCCGAGGATGACTGCTGCTGCATTGACGTTGAGCGAAAACGCACGTTTACCATGATGATT
CGGGAAGGTGTGGCCATGCACGCCTTTAACGGTGAACTGTTCGTTCAGGCCACCTGGGATACCAGTTCGT
CGCGGCTTTTCCGGACACAGTTCCGGATGGTCAGCCCGAAGCGCATCAGCAACCCGAACAATACCGGCGA
CAGCCGGAACTGCCGTGCCGGTGTGCAGATTAATGACAGCGGTGCGGCGCTGGGATATTACGTCAGCGAG
GACGGGTATCCTGGCTGGATGCCGCAGAAATGGACATGGATACCCCGTGAGTTACCCGGCGGGCGCGCTT
GGCGTAATCATGGTCATAGCTGTTTCCTGTGTGAAATTGTTATCCGCTCACAATTCCACACAACATACGA
GCCGGAAGCATAAAGTGTAAAGCCTGGGGTGCCTAATGAGTGAGCTAACTCACATTAATTGCGTTGCGCT
CACTGCCCGCTTTCCAGTCGGGAAACCTGTCGTGCCAGCTGCATTAATGAATCGGCCAACGCGCGGGGAG
AGGCGGTTTGCGTATTGGGCGCTCTTCCGCTTCCTCGCTCACTGACTCGCTGCGCTCGGTCGTTCGGCTG
CGGCGAGCGGTATCAGCTCACTCAAAGGCGGTAATACGGTTATCCACAGAATCAGGGGATAACGCAGGAA
AGAACATGTGAGCAAAAGGCCAGCAAAAGGCCAGGAACCGTAAAAAGGCCGCGTTGCTGGCGTTTTTCCA
TAGGCTCCGCCCCCCTGACGAGCATCACAAAAATCGACGCTCAAGTCAGAGGTGGCGAAACCCGACAGGA
CTATAAAGATACCAGGCGTTTCCCCCTGGAAGCTCCCTCGTGCGCTCTCCTGTTCCGACCCTGCCGCTTA
CCGGATACCTGTCCGCCTTTCTCCCTTCGGGAAGCGTGGCGCTTTCTCATAGCTCACGCTGTAGGTATCT
CAGTTCGGTGTAGGTCGTTCGCTCCAAGCTGGGCTGTGTGCACGAACCCCCCGTTCAGCCCGACCGCTGC
GCCTTATCCGGTAACTATCGTCTTGAGTCCAACCCGGTAAGACACGACTTATCGCCACTGGCAGCAGCCA
CTGGTAACAGGATTAGCAGAGCGAGGTATGTAGGCGGTGCTACAGAGTTCTTGAAGTGGTGGCCTAACTA
CGGCTACACTAGAAGAACAGTATTTGGTATCTGCGCTCTGCTGAAGCCAGTTACCTTCGGAAAAAGAGTT
GGTAGCTCTTGATCCGGCAAACAAACCACCGCTGGTAGCGGTGGTTTTTTTGTTTGCAAGCAGCAGATTA
CGCGCAGAAAAAAAGGATCTCAAGAAGATCCTTTGATCTTTTCTACGGGGTCTGACGCTCAGTGGAACGA
AAACTCACGTTAAGGGATTTTGGTCATGAGATTATCAAAAAGGATCTTCACCTAGATCCTTTTAAATTAA
AAATGAAGTTTTAAATCAATCTAAAGTATATATGAGTAAACTTGGTCTGACAGTTACCAATGCTTAATCA
GTGAGGCACCTATCTCAGCGATCTGTCTATTTCGTTCATCCATAGTTGCCTGACTCCCCGTCGTGTAGAT
AACTACGATACGGGAGGGCTTACCATCTGGCCCCAGTGCTGCAATGATACCGCGAGACCCACGCTCACCG
GCTCCAGATTTATCAGCAATAAACCAGCCAGCCGGAAGGGCCGAGCGCAGAAGTGGTCCTGCAACTTTAT
CCGCCTCCATCCAGTCTATTAATTGTTGCCGGGAAGCTAGAGTAAGTAGTTCGCCAGTTAATAGTTTGCG
CAACGTTGTTGCCATTGCTACAGGCATCGTGGTGTCACGCTCGTCGTTTGGTATGGCTTCATTCAGCTCC
GGTTCCCAACGATCAAGGCGAGTTACATGATCCCCCATGTTGTGCAAAAAAGCGGTTAGCTCCTTCGGTC
CTCCGATCGTTGTCAGAAGTAAGTTGGCCGCAGTGTTATCACTCATGGTTATGGCAGCACTGCATAATTC
TCTTACTGTCATGCCATCCGTAAGATGCTTTTCTGTGACTGGTGAGTACTCAACCAAGTCATTCTGAGAA
TAGTGTATGCGGCGACCGAGTTGCTCTTGCCCGGCGTCAATACGGGATAATACCGCGCCACATAGCAGAA
CTTTAAAAGTGCTCATCATTGGAAAACGTTCTTCGGGGCGAAAACTCTCAAGGATCTTACCGCTGTTGAG
ATCCAGTTCGATGTAACCCACTCGTGCACCCAACTGATCTTCAGCATCTTTTACTTTCACCAGCGTTTCT
GGGTGAGCAAAAACAGGAAGGCAAAATGCCGCAAAAAAGGGAATAAGGGCGACACGGAAATGTTGAATAC
TCATACTCTTCCTTTTTCAATATTATTGAAGCATTTATCAGGGTTATTGTCTCATGAGCGGATACATATT
TGAATGTATTTAGAAAAATAAACAAATAGGGGTTCCGCGCACATTTCCCCGAAAAGTGCCACCTAAATTG
TAAGCGTTAATATTTTGTTAAAATTCGCGTTAAATTTTTGTTAAATCAGCTCATTTTTTAACCAATAGGC
CGAAATCGGCAAAATCCCTTATAAATCAAAAGAATAGACCGAGATAGGGT
[37 nt withheld, positions 7611-7647]
AAAGAACGTGGACTCCAACGTCAAAGG
[49 nt withheld, positions 7675-7723]
T
[91 nt withheld, positions 7725-7815]
G
[124 nt withheld, positions 7817-7940]
CCCATTCGCCATTCAGGCTGCGCAACTGTTGGGAAGGGCGATCGGTGCGGGCCTCTTCGCTATTACGCCA
GCTGGCGAAAGGGGGATGTGCTGCAAGGCGATTAAGTTGGGTAACGCCAGGGTTTTCCCAGTCACGACGT
TGTAAAACGACGGCCAGTGAGCGCGCCTCGTTCATTCACGTTTTTGAACCCGTGGAGGACGGGCAGACTC
GCGGTGCAAATGTGTTTTACAGCGTGATGGAGCAGATGAAGATGCTCGACACGCTGCAGAACACGCAGCT
AGATTAACCCTAGAAAGATAATCATATTGTGACGTACGTTAAAGATAATCATGTGTAAAATTGACGCATG
TGTTTTATCGGTCTGTATATCGAGGTTTATTTATTAATTTGAATAGATATTAAGTTTTATTATATTTACA
CTTACATACTAATAATAAATTCAACAAACAATTTATTTATGTTTATTTATTTATTAAAAAAAACAAAAAC
TCAAAATTTCTTCTATAAAGTAACAAAACTTTTATGAGGGACAGCCCCCCCCCAAAGCCCCCAGGGATGT
AATTACGTCCCTCCCCCGCTAGGGGGCAGCAGCGAGCCGCCCGGGGCTCCGCTCCGGTCCGGCGCTCCCC
CCGCATCCCCGAGCCGGCAGCGTGCGGGGACAGCCCGGGCACGGGGAAGGTGGCACGGGATCGCTTTCCT
CTGAACGCTTCTCGCT
